>Addgene plasmid #202445 | pXPR_023d-sgCiPOLR2D | addgene full sequence | sequence record 398276 | Addgene NGS Result
CTCAACCCTATCTCGGTCTATTCTTTTGATTTATAAGGGATTTTGCCGATTTCGGCCTATTGGTTAAAAA
ATGAGCTGATTTAACAAAAATTTAACGCGAATTAATTCTGTGGAATGTGTGTCAGTTAGGGTGTGGAAAG
TCCCCAGGCTCCCCAGCAGGCAGAAGTATGCAAAGCATGCATCTCAATTAGTCAGCAACCAGGTGTGGAA
AGTCCCCAGGCTCCCCAGCAGGCAGAAGTATGCAAAGCATGCATCTCAATTAGTCAGCAACCATAGTCCC
GCCCCTAACTCCGCCCATCCCGCCCCTAACTCCGCCCAGTTCCGCCCATTCTCCGCCCCATGGCTGACTA
ATTTTTTTTATTTATGCAGAGGCCGAGGCCGCCTCTGCCTCTGAGCTATTCCAGAAGTAGTGAGGAGGCT
TTTTTGGAGGCCTAGGCTTTTGCAAAAAGCTCCCGGGAGCTTGTATATCCATTTTCGGATCTGATCAGCA
CGTGTTGACAATTAATCATCGGCATAGTATATCGGCATAGTATAATACGACAAGGTGAGGAACTAAACCA
TGGCCAAGTTGACCAGTGCCGTTCCGGTGCTCACCGCGCGCGACGTCGCCGGAGCGGTCGAGTTCTGGAC
CGACCGGCTCGGGTTCTCCCGGGACTTCGTGGAGGACGACTTCGCCGGTGTGGTCCGGGACGACGTGACC
CTGTTCATCAGCGCGGTCCAGGACCAGGTGGTGCCGGACAACACCCTGGCCTGGGTGTGGGTGCGCGGCC
TGGACGAGCTGTACGCCGAGTGGTCGGAGGTCGTGTCCACGAACTTCCGGGACGCCTCCGGGCCGGCCAT
GACCGAGATCGGCGAGCAGCCGTGGGGGCGGGAGTTCGCCCTGCGCGACCCGGCCGGCAACTGCGTGCAC
TTCGTGGCCGAGGAGCAGGACTGACACGTGCTACGAGATTTCGATTCCACCGCCGCCTTCTATGAAAGGT
TGGGCTTCGGAATCGTTTTCCGGGACGCCGGCTGGATGATCCTCCAGCGCGGGGATCTCATGCTGGAGTT
CTTCGCCCACCCCAACTTGTTTATTGCAGCTTATAATGGTTACAAATAAAGCAATAGCATCACAAATTTC
ACAAATAAAGCATTTTTTTCACTGCATTCTAGTTGTGGTTTGTCCAAACTCATCAATGTATCTTATCATG
TCTGTATACCGTCGACCTCTAGCTAGAGCTTGGCGTAATCATGGTCATAGCTGTTTCCTGTGTGAAATTG
TTATCCGCTCACAATTCCACACAACATACGAGCCGGAAGCATAAAGTGTAAAGCCTGGGGTGCCTAATGA
GTGAGCTAACTCACATTAATTGCGTTGCGCTCACTGCCCGCTTTCCAGTCGGGAAACCTGTCGTGCCAGC
TGCATTAATGAATCGGCCAACGCGCGGGGAGAGGCGGTTTGCGTATTGGGCGCTCTTCCGCTTCCTCGCT
CACTGACTCGCTGCGCTCGGTCGTTCGGCTGCGGCGAGCGGTATCAGCTCACTCAAAGGCGGTAATACGG
TTATCCACAGAATCAGGGGATAACGCAGGAAAGAACATGTGAGCAAAAGGCCAGCAAAAGGCCAGGAACC
GTAAAAAGGCCGCGTTGCTGGCGTTTTTCCATAGGCTCCGCCCCCCTGACGAGCATCACAAAAATCGACG
CTCAAGTCAGAGGTGGCGAAACCCGACAGGACTATAAAGATACCAGGCGTTTCCCCCTGGAAGCTCCCTC
GTGCGCTCTCCTGTTCCGACCCTGCCGCTTACCGGATACCTGTCCGCCTTTCTCCCTTCGGGAAGCGTGG
CGCTTTCTCATAGCTCACGCTGTAGGTATCTCAGTTCGGTGTAGGTCGTTCGCTCCAAGCTGGGCTGTGT
GCACGAACCCCCCGTTCAGCCCGACCGCTGCGCCTTATCCGGTAACTATCGTCTTGAGTCCAACCCGGTA
AGACACGACTTATCGCCACTGGCAGCAGCCACTGGTAACAGGATTAGCAGAGCGAGGTATGTAGGCGGTG
CTACAGAGTTCTTGAAGTGGTGGCCTAACTACGGCTACACTAGAAGAACAGTATTTGGTATCTGCGCTCT
GCTGAAGCCAGTTACCTTCGGAAAAAGAGTTGGTAGCTCTTGATCCGGCAAACAAACCACCGCTGGTAGC
GGTGGTTTTTTTGTTTGCAAGCAGCAGATTACGCGCAGAAAAAAAGGATCTCAAGAAGATCCTTTGATCT
TTTCTACGGGGTCTGACGCTCAGTGGAACGAAAACTCACGTTAAGGGATTTTGGTCATGAGATTATCAAA
AAGGATCTTCACCTAGATCCTTTTAAATTAAAAATGAAGTTTTAAATCAATCTAAAGTATATATGAGTAA
ACTTGGTCTGACAGTTACCAATGCTTAATCAGTGAGGCACCTATCTCAGCGATCTGTCTATTTCGTTCAT
CCATAGTTGCCTGACTCCCCGTCGTGTAGATAACTACGATACGGGAGGGCTTACCATCTGGCCCCAGTGC
TGCAATGATACCGCGAGACCCACGCTCACCGGCTCCAGATTTATCAGCAATAAACCAGCCAGCCGGAAGG
GCCGAGCGCAGAAGTGGTCCTGCAACTTTATCCGCCTCCATCCAGTCTATTAATTGTTGCCGGGAAGCTA
GAGTAAGTAGTTCGCCAGTTAATAGTTTGCGCAACGTTGTTGCCATTGCTACAGGCATCGTGGTGTCACG
CTCGTCGTTTGGTATGGCTTCATTCAGCTCCGGTTCCCAACGATCAAGGCGAGTTACATGATCCCCCATG
TTGTGCAAAAAAGCGGTTAGCTCCTTCGGTCCTCCGATCGTTGTCAGAAGTAAGTTGGCCGCAGTGTTAT
CACTCATGGTTATGGCAGCACTGCATAATTCTCTTACTGTCATGCCATCCGTAAGATGCTTTTCTGTGAC
TGGTGAGTACTCAACCAAGTCATTCTGAGAATAGTGTATGCGGCGACCGAGTTGCTCTTGCCCGGCGTCA
ATACGGGATAATACCGCGCCACATAGCAGAACTTTAAAAGTGCTCATCATTGGAAAACGTTCTTCGGGGC
GAAAACTCTCAAGGATCTTACCGCTGTTGAGATCCAGTTCGATGTAACCCACTCGTGCACCCAACTGATC
TTCAGCATCTTTTACTTTCACCAGCGTTTCTGGGTGAGCAAAAACAGGAAGGCAAAATGCCGCAAAAAAG
GGAATAAGGGCGACACGGAAATGTTGAATACTCATACTCTTCCTTTTTCAATATTATTGAAGCATTTATC
AGGGTTATTGTCTCATGAGCGGATACATATTTGAATGTATTTAGAAAAATAAACAAATAGGGGTTCCGCG
CACATTTCCCCGAAAAGTGCCACCTGACGTCGACGGATCGGGAGATCTCCCGATCCCCTATGGTGCACTC
TCAGTACAATCTGCTCTGATGCCGCATAGTTAAGCCAGTATCTGCTCCCTGCTTGTGTGTTGGAGGTCGC
TGAGTAGTGCGCGAGCAAAATTTAAGCTACAACAAGGCAAGGCTTGACCGACAATTGCATGAAGAATCTG
CTTAGGGTTAGGCGTTTTGCGCTGCTTCGCGATGTACGGGCCAGATATACGCGTTGACATTGATTATTGA
CTAGTTATTAATAGTAATCAATTACGGGGTCATTAGTTCATAGCCCATATATGGAGTTCCGCGTTACATA
ACTTACGGTAAATGGCCCGCCTGGCTGACCGCCCAACGACCCCCGCCCATTGACGTCAATAATGACGTAT
GTTCCCATAGTAACGCCAATAGGGACTTTCCATTGACGTCAATGGGTGGAGTATTTACGGTAAACTGCCC
ACTTGGCAGTACATCAAGTGTATCATATGCCAAGTACGCCCCCTATTGACGTCAATGACGGTAAATGGCC
CGCCTGGCATTATGCCCAGTACATGACCTTATGGGACTTTCCTACTTGGCAGTACATCTACGTATTAGTC
ATCGCTATTACCATGGTGATGCGGTTTTGGCAGTACATCAATGGGCGTGGATAGCGGTTTGACTCACGGG
GATTTCCAAGTCTCCACCCCATTGACGTCAATGGGAGTTTGTTTTGGCACCAAAATCAACGGGACTTTCC
AAAATGTCGTAACAACTCCGCCCCATTGACGCAAATGGGCGGTAGGCGTGTACGGTGGGAGGTCTATATA
AGCAGCGCGTTTTGCCTGTACTGGGTCTCTCTGGTTAGACCAGATCTGAGCCTGGGAGCTCTCTGGCTAA
CTAGGGAACCCACTGCTTAAGCCTCAATAAAGCTTGCCTTGAGTGCTTCAAGTAGTGTGTGCCCGTCTGT
TGTGTGACTCTGGTAACTAGAGATCCCTCAGACCCTTTTAGTCAGTGTGGAAAATCTCTAGCAGTGGCGC
CCGAACAGGGACTTGAAAGCGAAAGGGAAACCAGAGGAGCTCTCTCGACGCAGGACTCGGCTTGCTGAAG
CGCGCACGGCAAGAGGCGAGGGGCGGCGACTGGTGAGTACGCCAAAAATTTTGACTAGCGGAGGCTAGAA
GGAGAGAGATGGGTGCGAGAGCGTCAGTATTAAGCGGGGGAGAATTAGATCGCGATGGGAAAAAATTCGG
TTAAGGCCAGGGGGAAAGAAAAAATATAAATTAAAACATATAGTATGGGCAAGCAGGGAGCTAGAACGAT
TCGCAGTTAATCCTGGCCTGTTAGAAACATCAGAAGGCTGTAGACAAATACTGGGACAGCTACAACCATC
CCTTCAGACAGGATCAGAAGAACTTAGATCATTATATAATACAGTAGCAACCCTCTATTGTGTGCATCAA
AGGATAGAGATAAAAGACACCAAGGAAGCTTTAGACAAGATAGAGGAAGAGCAAAACAAAAGTAAGACCA
CCGCACAGCAAGCGGCCGCTGATCTTCAGACCTGGAGGAGGAGATATGAGGGACAATTGGAGAAGTGAAT
TATATAAATATAAAGTAGTAAAAATTGAACCATTAGGAGTAGCACCCACCAAGGCAAAGAGAAGAGTGGT
GCAGAGAGAAAAAAGAGCAGTGGGAATAGGAGCTTTGTTCCTTGGGTTCTTGGGAGCAGCAGGAAGCACT
ATGGGCGCAGCGTCAATGACGCTGACGGTACAGGCCAGACAATTATTGTCTGGTATAGTGCAGCAGCAGA
ACAATTTGCTGAGGGCTATTGAGGCGCAACAGCATCTGTTGCAACTCACAGTCTGGGGCATCAAGCAGCT
CCAGGCAAGAATCCTGGCTGTGGAAAGATACCTAAAGGATCAACAGCTCCTGGGGATTTGGGGTTGCTCT
GGAAAACTCATTTGCACCACTGCTGTGCCTTGGAATGCTAGTTGGAGTAATAAATCTCTGGAACAGATTT
GGAATCACACGACCTGGATGGAGTGGGACAGAGAAATTAACAATTACACAAGCTTAATACACTCCTTAAT
TGAAGAATCGCAAAACCAGCAAGAAAAGAATGAACAAGAATTATTGGAATTAGATAAATGGGCAAGTTTG
TGGAATTGGTTTAACATAACAAATTGGCTGTGGTATATAAAATTATTCATAATGATAGTAGGAGGCTTGG
TAGGTTTAAGAATAGTTTTTGCTGTACTTTCTATAGTGAATAGAGTTAGGCAGGGATATTCACCATTATC
GTTTCAGACCCACCTCCCAACCCCGAGGGGACCCGACAGGCCCGAAGGAATAGAAGAAGAAGGTGGAGAG
AGAGACAGAGACAGATCCATTCGATTAGTGAACGGATCGGCACTGCGTGCGCCAATTCTGCAGACAAATG
GCAGTATTCATCCACAATTTTAAAAGAAAAGGGGGGATTGGGGGGTACAGTGCAGGGGAAAGAATAGTAG
ACATAATAGCAACAGACATACAAACTAAAGAATTACAAAAACAAATTACAAAAATTCAAAATTTTCGGGT
TTATTACAGGGACAGCAGAGATCCAGTTTGGTTAATTAAGGTACCGAGGGCCTATTTCCCATGATTCCTT
CATATTTGCATATACGATACAAGGCTGTTAGAGAGATAATTAGAATTAATTTGACTGTAAACACAAAGAT
ATTAGTACAAAATACGTGACGTAGAAAGTAATAATTTCTTGGGTAGTTTGCAGTTTTAAAATTATGTTTT
AAAATGGACTATCATATGCTTACCGTAACTTGAAAGTATTTCGATTTCTTGGCTTTATATATCTTGTGGA
AAGGACGAAACACCGGGGCGGGTGGCAGCGATCCGGTTTTAGAGCTAGAAATAGCAAGTTAAAATAAGGC
TAGTCCGTTATCAACTTGAAAAAGTGGCACCGAGTCGGTGCTTTTTTGAATTCGCTAGCTAGGTCTTGAA
AGGAGTGGGAATTGGCTCCGGTGCCCGTCAGTGGGCAGAGCGCACATCGCCCACAGTCCCCGAGAAGTTG
GGGGGAGGGGTCGGCAATTGATCCGGTGCCTAGAGAAGGTGGCGCGGGGTAAACTGGGAAAGTGATGTCG
TGTACTGGCTCCGCCTTTTTCCCGAGGGTGGGGGAGAACCGTATATAAGTGCAGTAGTCGCCGTGAACGT
TCTTTTTCGCAACGGGTTTGCCGCCAGAACACAGGACCGGTTCTAGCATCGATTGATCAACAAGTTTGTA
CAAAAAAGTTGGCATGGATGCTAAGTCACTAACTGCCTGGTCCCGGACACTGGTGACCTTCAAGGATGTA
TTTGTGGACTTCACCAGGGAGGAGTGGAAGCTGCTGGACACTGCTCAGCAGATCGTGTACAGAAATGTGA
TGCTGGAGAACTATAAGAACCTGGTTTCCTTGGGTTATCAGCTTACTAAGCCAGATGTGATCCTCCGGTT
GGAGAAGGGAGAAGAGCCCGGCGGTTCCGGCGGAGGGTCGATGGACAAGAAGTACAGCATCGGCCTGGCC
ATCGGCACCAACTCTGTGGGCTGGGCCGTGATCACCGACGAGTACAAGGTGCCCAGCAAGAAATTCAAGG
TGCTGGGCAACACCGACCGGCACAGCATCAAGAAGAACCTGATCGGCGCCCTGCTGTTCGACAGCGGAGA
AACAGCCGAGGCCACCCGGCTGAAGAGAACCGCCAGAAGAAGATACACCAGACGGAAGAACCGGATCTGC
TATCTGCAAGAGATCTTCAGCAACGAGATGGCCAAGGTGGACGACAGCTTCTTCCACAGACTGGAAGAGT
CCTTCCTGGTGGAAGAGGATAAGAAGCACGAGCGGCACCCCATCTTCGGCAACATCGTGGACGAGGTGGC
CTACCACGAGAAGTACCCCACCATCTACCACCTGAGAAAGAAACTGGTGGACAGCACCGACAAGGCCGAC
CTGCGGCTGATCTATCTGGCCCTGGCCCACATGATCAAGTTCCGGGGCCACTTCCTGATCGAGGGCGACC
TGAACCCCGACAACAGCGACGTGGACAAGCTGTTCATCCAGCTGGTGCAGACCTACAACCAGCTGTTCGA
GGAAAACCCCATCAACGCCAGCGGCGTGGACGCCAAGGCCATCCTGTCTGCCAGACTGAGCAAGAGCAGA
CGGCTGGAAAATCTGATCGCCCAGCTGCCCGGCGAGAAGAAGAATGGCCTGTTCGGCAACCTGATTGCCC
TGAGCCTGGGCCTGACCCCCAACTTCAAGAGCAACTTCGACCTGGCCGAGGATGCCAAACTGCAGCTGAG
CAAGGACACCTACGACGACGACCTGGACAACCTGCTGGCCCAGATCGGCGACCAGTACGCCGACCTGTTT
CTGGCCGCCAAGAACCTGTCCGACGCCATCCTGCTGAGCGACATCCTGAGAGTGAACACCGAGATCACCA
AGGCCCCCCTGAGCGCCTCTATGATCAAGAGATACGACGAGCACCACCAGGACCTGACCCTGCTGAAAGC
TCTCGTGCGGCAGCAGCTGCCTGAGAAGTACAAAGAGATTTTCTTCGACCAGAGCAAGAACGGCTACGCC
GGCTACATCGATGGCGGAGCCAGCCAGGAAGAGTTCTACAAGTTCATCAAGCCCATCCTGGAAAAGATGG
ACGGCACCGAGGAACTGCTCGTGAAGCTGAACAGAGAGGACCTGCTGCGGAAGCAGCGGACCTTCGACAA
CGGCAGCATCCCCCACCAGATCCACCTGGGAGAGCTGCACGCCATTCTGCGGCGGCAGGAAGATTTTTAC
CCATTCCTGAAGGACAACCGGGAAAAGATCGAGAAGATCCTGACCTTCCGCATCCCCTACTACGTGGGCC
CTCTGGCCAGGGGAAACAGCAGATTCGCCTGGATGACCAGAAAGAGCGAGGAAACCATCACCCCCTGGAA
CTTCGAGGAAGTGGTGGACAAGGGCGCCAGCGCCCAGAGCTTCATCGAGCGGATGACCAACTTCGATAAG
AACCTGCCCAACGAGAAGGTGCTGCCCAAGCACAGCCTGCTGTACGAGTACTTCACCGTGTACAACGAGC
TGACCAAAGTGAAATACGTGACCGAGGGAATGAGAAAGCCCGCCTTCCTGAGCGGCGAGCAGAAAAAAGC
CATCGTGGACCTGCTGTTCAAGACCAACCGGAAAGTGACCGTGAAGCAGCTGAAAGAGGACTACTTCAAG
AAAATCGAGTGCTTCGACTCCGTGGAAATCTCCGGCGTGGAAGATCGGTTCAACGCCTCCCTGGGCACAT
ACCACGATCTGCTGAAAATTATCAAGGACAAGGACTTCCTGGACAATGAGGAAAACGAGGACATTCTGGA
AGATATCGTGCTGACCCTGACACTGTTTGAGGACAGAGAGATGATCGAGGAACGGCTGAAAACCTATGCC
CACCTGTTCGACGACAAAGTGATGAAGCAGCTGAAGCGGCGGAGATACACCGGCTGGGGCAGGCTGAGCC
GGAAGCTGATCAACGGCATCCGGGACAAGCAGTCCGGCAAGACAATCCTGGATTTCCTGAAGTCCGACGG
CTTCGCCAACAGAAACTTCATGCAGCTGATCCACGACGACAGCCTGACCTTTAAAGAGGACATCCAGAAA
GCCCAGGTGTCCGGCCAGGGCGATAGCCTGCACGAGCACATTGCCAATCTGGCCGGCAGCCCCGCCATTA
AGAAGGGCATCCTGCAGACAGTGAAGGTGGTGGACGAGCTCGTGAAAGTGATGGGCCGGCACAAGCCCGA
GAACATCGTGATCGAAATGGCCAGAGAGAACCAGACCACCCAGAAGGGACAGAAGAACAGCCGCGAGAGA
ATGAAGCGGATCGAAGAGGGCATCAAAGAGCTGGGCAGCCAGATCCTGAAAGAACACCCCGTGGAAAACA
CCCAGCTGCAGAACGAGAAGCTGTACCTGTACTACCTGCAGAATGGGCGGGATATGTACGTGGACCAGGA
ACTGGACATCAACCGGCTGTCCGACTACGATGTGGACGCTATCGTGCCTCAGAGCTTTCTGAAGGACGAC
TCCATCGATAACAAAGTGCTGACTCGGAGCGACAAGAACCGGGGCAAGAGCGACAACGTGCCCTCCGAAG
AGGTCGTGAAGAAGATGAAGAACTACTGGCGCCAGCTGCTGAATGCCAAGCTGATTACCCAGAGGAAGTT
CGACAATCTGACCAAGGCCGAGAGAGGCGGCCTGAGCGAACTGGATAAGGCCGGCTTCATCAAGAGACAG
CTGGTGGAAACCCGGCAGATCACAAAGCACGTGGCACAGATCCTGGACTCCCGGATGAACACTAAGTACG
ACGAGAACGACAAACTGATCCGGGAAGTGAAAGTGATCACCCTGAAGTCCAAGCTGGTGTCCGATTTCCG
GAAGGATTTCCAGTTTTACAAAGTGCGCGAGATCAACAACTACCACCACGCCCACGACGCCTACCTGAAC
GCCGTCGTGGGAACCGCCCTGATCAAAAAGTACCCTAAGCTGGAAAGCGAGTTCGTGTACGGCGACTACA
AGGTGTACGACGTGCGGAAGATGATCGCCAAGAGCGAGCAGGAAATCGGCAAGGCTACCGCCAAGTACTT
CTTCTACAGCAACATCATGAACTTTTTCAAGACCGAGATTACCCTGGCCAACGGCGAGATCCGGAAGCGG
CCTCTGATCGAGACAAACGGCGAAACAGGCGAGATCGTGTGGGATAAGGGCCGGGACTTTGCCACCGTGC
GGAAAGTGCTGTCTATGCCCCAAGTGAATATCGTGAAAAAGACCGAGGTGCAGACAGGCGGCTTCAGCAA
AGAGTCTATCCTGCCCAAGAGGAACAGCGACAAGCTGATCGCCAGAAAGAAGGACTGGGACCCTAAGAAG
TACGGCGGCTTCGACAGCCCCACCGTGGCCTATTCTGTGCTGGTGGTGGCCAAAGTGGAAAAGGGCAAGT
CCAAGAAACTGAAGAGTGTGAAAGAGCTGCTGGGGATCACCATCATGGAAAGAAGCAGCTTCGAGAAGAA
TCCCATCGACTTTCTGGAAGCCAAGGGCTACAAAGAAGTGAAAAAGGACCTGATCATCAAGCTGCCTAAG
TACTCCCTGTTCGAGCTGGAAAACGGCCGGAAGAGAATGCTGGCCTCTGCCGGCGAACTGCAGAAGGGAA
ACGAACTGGCCCTGCCCTCCAAATATGTGAACTTCCTGTACCTGGCCAGCCACTATGAGAAGCTGAAGGG
CTCCCCCGAGGATAATGAGCAGAAACAGCTGTTTGTGGAACAGCACAAACACTACCTGGACGAGATCATC
GAGCAGATCAGCGAGTTCTCCAAGAGAGTGATCCTGGCCGACGCTAATCTGGACAAGGTGCTGAGCGCCT
ACAACAAGCACAGAGACAAGCCTATCAGAGAGCAGGCCGAGAATATCATCCACCTGTTTACCCTGACCAA
TCTGGGAGCCCCTGCCGCCTTCAAGTACTTTGACACCACCATCGACCGGAAGAGGTACACCAGCACCAAA
GAGGTGCTGGACGCCACCCTGATCCACCAGAGCATCACCGGCCTGTACGAGACACGGATCGACCTGTCTC
AGCTGGGAGGCGACGCCTATCCCTATGACGTGCCCGATTATGCCAGCCTGGGCAGCGGCTCCCCCAAGAA
AAAACGCAAGGTGGAAGATCCTAAGAAAAAGCGGAAAGTGGACGGCATTGGTAGTGGGAGCAACGGCAGC
AGCGGATCCGGCGCAACAAACTTCTCTCTGCTGAAACAAGCCGGAGATGTCGAAGAGAATCCTGGACCGA
CCGAGTACAAGCCCACGGTGCGCCTCGCCACCCGCGACGACGTCCCCAGGGCCGTACGCACCCTCGCCGC
CGCGTTCGCCGACTACCCCGCCACGCGCCACACCGTCGATCCGGACCGCCACATCGAGCGGGTCACCGAG
CTGCAAGAACTCTTCCTCACGCGCGTCGGGCTCGACATCGGCAAGGTGTGGGTCGCGGACGACGGCGCCG
CGGTGGCGGTCTGGACCACGCCGGAGAGCGTCGAAGCGGGGGCGGTGTTCGCCGAGATCGGCCCGCGCAT
GGCCGAGTTGAGCGGTTCCCGGCTGGCCGCGCAGCAACAGATGGAAGGCCTCCTGGCGCCGCACCGGCCC
AAGGAGCCCGCGTGGTTCCTGGCCACCGTCGGAGTCTCGCCCGACCACCAGGGCAAGGGTCTGGGCAGCG
CCGTCGTGCTCCCCGGAGTGGAGGCGGCCGAGCGCGCCGGGGTGCCCGCCTTCCTGGAGACCTCCGCGCC
CCGCAACCTCCCCTTCTACGAGCGGCTCGGCTTCACCGTCACCGCCGACGTCGAGGTGCCCGAAGGACCG
CGCACCTGGTGCATGACCCGCAAGCCCGGTGCCTGAACGCGTTAAGTCGACAATCAACCTCTGGATTACA
AAATTTGTGAAAGATTGACTGGTATTCTTAACTATGTTGCTCCTTTTACGCTATGTGGATACGCTGCTTT
AATGCCTTTGTATCATGCTATTGCTTCCCGTATGGCTTTCATTTTCTCCTCCTTGTATAAATCCTGGTTG
CTGTCTCTTTATGAGGAGTTGTGGCCCGTTGTCAGGCAACGTGGCGTGGTGTGCACTGTGTTTGCTGACG
CAACCCCCACTGGTTGGGGCATTGCCACCACCTGTCAGCTCCTTTCCGGGACTTTCGCTTTCCCCCTCCC
TATTGCCACGGCGGAACTCATCGCCGCCTGCCTTGCCCGCTGCTGGACAGGGGCTCGGCTGTTGGGCACT
GACAATTCCGTGGTGTTGTCGGGGAAATCATCGTCCTTTCCTTGGCTGCTCGCCTGTGTTGCCACCTGGA
TTCTGCGCGGGACGTCCTTCTGCTACGTCCCTTCGGCCCTCAATCCAGCGGACCTTCCTTCCCGCGGCCT
GCTGCCGGCTCTGCGGCCTCTTCCGCGTCTTCGCCTTCGCCCTCAGACGAGTCGGATCTCCCTTTGGGCC
GCCTCCCCGCGTCGACTTTAAGACCAATGACTTACAAGGCAGCTGTAGATCTTAGCCACTTTTTAAAAGA
AAAGGGGGGACTGGAAGGGCTAATTCACTCCCAACGAAGACAAGATCTGCTTTTTGCTTGTACTGGGTCT
CTCTGGTTAGACCAGATCTGAGCCTGGGAGCTCTCTGGCTAACTAGGGAACCCACTGCTTAAGCCTCAAT
AAAGCTTGCCTTGAGTGCTTCAAGTAGTGTGTGCCCGTCTGTTGTGTGACTCTGGTAACTAGAGATCCCT
CAGACCCTTTTAGTCAGTGTGGAAAATCTCTAGCAGGGCCCGTTTAAACCCGCTGATCAGCCTCGACTGT
GCCTTCTAGTTGCCAGCCATCTGTTGTTTGCCCCTCCCCCGTGCCTTCCTTGACCCTGGAAGGTGCCACT
CCCACTGTCCTTTCCTAATAAAATGAGGAAATTGCATCGCATTGTCTGAGTAGGTGTCATTCTATTCTGG
GGGGTGGGGTGGGGCAGGACAGCAAGGGGGAGGATTGGGAAGACAATAGCAGGCATGCTGGGGATGCGGT
GGGCTCTATGGCTTCTGAGGCGGAAAGAACCAGCTGGGGCTCTAGGGGGTATCCCC
[124 nt withheld, positions 13007-13130]
C
[91 nt withheld, positions 13132-13222]
A
[49 nt withheld, positions 13224-13272]
CCTTTGACGTTGGAGTCCACGTTCTTT
[33 nt withheld, positions 13300-13332]
Features (pLannotate 1.2.2; 35 found; start..end, strand, type, name):
    117..446     +  promoter       SV40 promoter: SV40 enhancer and early promoter
    494..541     +  promoter       EM7 promoter: synthetic bacterial promoter&nbsp
    560..934     +  CDS            BleoR: antibiotic-binding protein; Sh ble from Streptoalloteichus hindustanus; confers resistance to bleomycin, phleomycin, and Zeocin™
    944..1069    +  CDS            ble (fragment): BLE_KLEPN - Experimental evidence at protein level: Swiss-Prot protein existence level 1. Binding protein with a strong affinity to the bleomycin family of antibiotics. Binds to CL990; an antimitotic-antibiotic compound. From Klebsiella pneumoniae.
   1064..1185    +  polyA_signal   SV40 poly(A) signal: SV40 polyadenylation signal
   1256..1278    -  protein_bind   lac operator (fragment): The lac repressor binds to the lac operator to inhibit transcription in E. coli. This inhibition can be relieved by adding lactose or isopropyl-β-D-thiogalactopyranoside (IPTG). lac repressor encoded by lacI
   1282..1312    -  promoter       lac promoter: promoter for the E. coli lac operon
   1327..1348    -  protein_bind   CAP binding site: CAP binding activates transcription in the presence of cAMP. E. coli catabolite activator protein
   1361..1453    -  CDS            lacI (fragment): lac repressor; lacI; The lac repressor binds to the lac operator to inhibit transcription in E. coli. This inhibition can be relieved by adding lactose or isopropyl-β-D-thiogalactopyranoside (IPTG).
   1636..2224    -  rep_origin     ori: high-copy-number ColE1/pMB1/pBR322/pUC origin of replication
   2395..3255    -  CDS            AmpR: β-lactamase; bla; confers resistance to ampicillin, carbenicillin, and related antibiotics
   3256..3360    -  promoter       AmpR promoter: bla
   3419..3471    -  misc_feature   bom (fragment): basis of mobility region from pBR322
   3626..4005    +  enhancer       CMV enhancer: human cytomegalovirus immediate early enhancer
   4006..4205    +  promoter       CMV promoter: human cytomegalovirus (CMV) immediate early promoter
   4223..4403    +  LTR            5' LTR (truncated): truncated 5' long terminal repeat (LTR) from HIV-1
   4450..4575    +  misc_feature   HIV-1 Ψ: packaging signal of human immunodeficiency virus type 1
   4559..4922    +  CDS            HIV-1 gag (fragment): gag protein from human immunodeficiency virus 1; gag
   5068..5301    +  misc_feature   RRE: The Rev response element (RRE) of HIV-1 allows for Rev-dependent mRNA export from the nucleus to the cytoplasm.
   5678..5778    +  CDS            Rev (fragment): human immunodeficiency virus 1 (HIV-1) Rev protein; rev; enhances nuclear export of unspliced and incompletely spliced viral mRNAs
   5828..5945    +  misc_feature   cPPT/CTS: central polypurine tract and central termination sequence of HIV-1
   5996..6236    +  promoter       U6 promoter: RNA polymerase III promoter for human U6 snRNA
   6266..6341    +  misc_RNA       gRNA scaffold: guide RNA scaffold for the Streptococcus pyogenes CRISPR/Cas9 system
   6359..6377    +  CDS            small t antigen (fragment): SV40 (simian virus 40) small t antigen
   6403..6614    +  promoter       EF-1α core promoter: core promoter for human elongation factor EF-1α
   6641..6658    +  protein_bind   attB1 (fragment): mutant version of attB; core recombination site for the Gateway® BP reaction BP Clonase™
   6694..6879    +  CDS            KRAB: Krüppel-associated box (KRAB) transcriptional repression domain from the human zinc finger protein ZNF10 (Margolin et al., 1994)
   6901..11004   +  CDS            Cas9: Cas9 (Csn1) endonuclease from the Streptococcus pyogenes Type II CRISPR/Cas system generates RNA-guided double strand breaks in DNA
  11199..11796   +  CDS            PuroR (fragment): puromycin N-acetyltransferase; pac from Streptomyces; confers resistance to puromycin
  11812..12400   +  misc_feature   WPRE: woodchuck hepatitis virus posttranscriptional regulatory element
  12451..12470   +  misc_feature   cPPT/CTS (fragment): central polypurine tract and central termination sequence of HIV-1
  12472..12705   +  LTR            3' LTR (ΔU3): self-inactivating 3' long terminal repeat (LTR) from HIV-1
  12737..12961   +  polyA_signal   bGH poly(A) signal: bovine growth hormone polyadenylation signal
  12965..12986   +  promoter       SV40 promoter (fragment): SV40 enhancer and early promoter
  13007..103     +  rep_origin     f1 ori (across the origin) (sequence partly withheld): f1 bacteriophage origin of replication; arrow indicates direction of (+) strand synthesis
