[The description below was written by a language model from this plasmid's Addgene catalogue record and pLannotate feature annotations shown in this document.]
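Description:
pXPR_023d-sgCiPOLR2D is an all-in-one lentiviral CRISPR interference (CRISPRi) plasmid of about 13.3 kb, built on the pXPR_023 backbone and carrying a guide RNA against human POLR2D, which encodes an RNA polymerase II subunit. It is propagated in E. coli through a high-copy ColE1/pUC-type origin with ampicillin selection (AmpR). The backbone also contains an f1 origin and an SV40/EM7-driven bleomycin/Zeocin resistance cassette lying outside the viral region.

The transfer cassette has a third-generation, self-inactivating layout. A CMV enhancer/promoter fused to a truncated HIV-1 5' LTR drives genomic RNA production in packaging cells. It is followed by the Ψ packaging signal, the RRE for Rev-dependent export, and the cPPT/CTS, and the cassette closes with a ΔU3 3' LTR and a bGH polyadenylation signal. Within it, a human U6 RNA polymerase III promoter expresses the POLR2D-targeting spacer joined to the S. pyogenes guide RNA scaffold. Downstream, an EF-1α core promoter drives a KRAB repression domain placed directly upstream of a Cas9 coding sequence, then a puromycin resistance gene and a WPRE to enhance expression. The annotation labels the nuclease simply as Cas9. The KRAB domain, the "d" in the plasmid name and the stated CRISPRi purpose suggest a catalytically dead version, but the record does not confirm this. The element linking Cas9 to PuroR is also not annotated.

Transduced mammalian cells can be selected with puromycin, and the guide should direct the repressor to POLR2D to silence its transcription. The record does not state the experimental role of this knockdown.
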