Addgene plasmid #202445: pXPR_023d-sgCiPOLR2D
Purpose: Expression of a CRISPRi guide targeting POLR2D
Depositing lab: William Hahn. Depositing organization: Dana-Farber Cancer Institute. Publication: A Ubiquitination Cascade Regulating the Integrated Stress Response and Survival in Carcinomas. Cervia LD, Shibue T, Borah AA, Gaeta B, He L, Leung L, Li N, Moyer SM, Shim BH, Dumont N, Gonzalez A, Bick NR, Kazachkova M, Dempster JM, Krill-Burger JM, Piccioni F, Udeshi ND, Olive ME, Carr SA, Root DE, McFarland JM, Vazquez F, Hahn WC. Cancer Discov. 2023 Mar 1;13(3):766-795. doi: 10.1158/2159-8290.CD-22-1230. PubMed 36576405.
Backbone
  Vector backbone: pXPR_023
  Vector type: Mammalian Expression, Lentiviral, CRISPR
Growth in bacteria
  Bacterial resistance: Ampicillin, 100 μg/mL
  Growth temperature: 37°C
  Growth strain: NEB Stable
  Copy number: High Copy
Gene/Insert
  Gene/Insert name: POLR2D gRNA
  gRNA/shRNA sequence: GGCGGGTGGCAGCGATCCG
  Species: H. sapiens (human)
  Entrez Gene: POLR2D (a.k.a. HSRBP4, HSRPB4, RBP4, RPB16, RPB4)
  Promoter: hU6
  Cloning method: Restriction Enzyme; 5′ cloning site unknown (unknown if destroyed)
Terms and licenses: Academic/Nonprofit Terms; Industry Terms: Not Available to Industry
How to cite: pXPR_023d-sgCiPOLR2D was a gift from William Hahn (Addgene plasmid # 202445 ; http://n2t.net/addgene:202445 ; RRID:Addgene_202445)
